Addgene plasmid #175564: pGreenII 0229/ProRUBY:GOXL2-Citrine:NOSt
Purpose: pSOUP helper plasmid needed for Agrobacterium-mediated plant transformation - Expression of GOXL genes tagged with Citrine under RUBY promoter for transgene complementation of ruby-2
Depositing lab: George Haughn. Depositing organization: University of British Columbia. Publication: Expression Patterns and Functional Characterisation of Arabidopsis GALACTOSE OXIDASE-LIKE (GOXL) Genes Suggest Specialised Roles for Galactose Oxidases in Plants. Sola K, Dean GH, Li Y, Lohmann J, Movahedan M, Gilchrist EJ, Adams KL, Haughn GW. Plant Cell Physiol. 2021 May 27. pii: 6286013. doi: 10.1093/pcp/pcab073. PubMed 34042158.
Backbone
  Vector backbone: pGreenII 0229
  Vector type: Plant Expression
  Selectable markers: Kanamycin in plants
Growth in bacteria
  Bacterial resistance: Kanamycin, 50 μg/mL
  Growth temperature: 37°C
  Growth strain: DH5alpha
  Copy number: High Copy
Gene/Insert
  Gene/Insert name: GOXL2
  Species: A. thaliana (mustard weed)
  Promoter: RUBY
  Tag / fusion protein: Citrine (C terminal on backbone)
  Cloning method: Restriction Enzyme; 5′ cloning site Unknown (unknown if destroyed); 3′ cloning site Unknown (unknown if destroyed)
  Sequencing primers: 5′ M13F; 3′ M13R
Terms and licenses: Academic/Nonprofit Terms; Industry Terms: Not Available to Industry
How to cite: pGreenII 0229/ProRUBY:GOXL2-Citrine:NOSt was a gift from George Haughn (Addgene plasmid # 175564 ; http://n2t.net/addgene:175564 ; RRID:Addgene_175564)
