[The description below was written by a language model from this plasmid's Addgene catalogue record and pLannotate feature annotations shown in this document.]
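Description:
pGreenII 0229/ProRUBY:GOXL2-Citrine:NOSt is a plant binary vector of about 11.5 kb built on the pGreenII 0229 backbone and intended for Agrobacterium-mediated transformation of Arabidopsis. It is maintained at high copy in E. coli through a ColE1/pUC-type origin and selected with kanamycin via an aph(3')-Ia (KanR) gene located outside the T-DNA. The backbone also carries the pSa origin, which functions in Agrobacterium only when the replication protein is supplied in trans, which is why the record notes that the pSOUP helper plasmid is required.

Between the nopaline-type left and right T-DNA borders are two units. Next to the left border is a plant selection cassette in which the NOS promoter drives the bar gene (phosphinothricin acetyltransferase) with a NOS terminator. This indicates glufosinate/phosphinothricin selection in plants, which conflicts with the catalogue field listing kanamycin as the plant marker. The payload sits in the remnants of a pBluescript-style lacZα/MCS region flanked by T7 and T3 promoters. A roughly 4.5 kb unannotated stretch upstream of the coding region presumably holds the RUBY promoter named in the record. It is followed by the A. thaliana GOXL2 coding sequence, which the annotation software matched by homology to a grapevine glyoxal oxidase. GOXL2 is joined through a short linker to a C-terminal Citrine yellow fluorescent protein, and the unit ends with a NOS terminator.

The construct expresses Citrine-tagged GOXL2 in the RUBY expression pattern. According to the record, it is used to test whether this galactose oxidase-like family member can complement the ruby-2 mutant, and the fluorescent tag should also allow the fusion protein to be visualised.
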