Features (pLannotate 1.2.2; 21 found; start..end, strand, type, name):
      1..589     +  rep_origin     ori: high-copy-number ColE1/pMB1/pBR322/pUC origin of replication
    656..678     +  misc_feature   LB T-DNA repeat: left border repeat from nopaline C58 T-DNA (truncated)
    702..954     -  terminator     NOS terminator: nopaline synthase terminator and poly(A) signal
    977..1525    -  CDS            bar: PAT_STRHY - Experimental evidence at protein level: Swiss-Prot protein existence level 1. Inactivates phosphinothricin (PPT) by transfer of an acetyl group from acetyl CoA. Can also acetylate demethylphosphinothricin but not PTT or glutamate. This enzyme is an effector of phosphinothricin tripeptide (PTT or bialaphos) resistance. From Streptomyces hygroscopicus. Introduced by genetic manipulation and expressed in glufosinate-tolerant maize by Dekalb Genetics.
   1567..1746    -  promoter       NOS promoter: nopaline synthase promoter
   1856..2011    -  CDS            lacZα (fragment): LacZα fragment of β-galactosidase; lacZ fragment
   2019..2037    +  promoter       T7 promoter: promoter for bacteriophage T7 RNA polymerase
   6623..8167    +  CDS            GLOX: GLOX_VITPS - Experimental evidence at transcript level: Swiss-Prot protein existence level 2. Catalyzes the oxidation of aldehydes to the corresponding carboxylate by coupling the reaction to the reduction of dioxygen to hydrogen peroxide. Substrates include glyoxal and other aldehydes (By similarity). Involved in disease resistance against the grapevine powdery mildew E.necator. Is sufficient to confer disease resistance to E.necator (PubMed:20512385, PubMed:23090239). Can produce hydrogen peroxide in response to E.necator infection, and this may directly play a role in the defense mechanism
   8173..8222    -  misc_feature   MCS (fragment): pBluescript multiple cloning site
   8243..8956    +  CDS            Citrine: Citrine is a basic (constitutively fluorescent) yellow fluorescent protein published in 2001, derived from Aequorea victoria. It has moderate acid sensitivity.
   8998..9250    +  terminator     NOS terminator: nopaline synthase terminator and poly(A) signal
   9269..9287    -  promoter       T3 promoter: promoter for bacteriophage T3 RNA polymerase
   9330..9352    -  protein_bind   lac operator (fragment): The lac repressor binds to the lac operator to inhibit transcription in E. coli. This inhibition can be relieved by adding lactose or isopropyl-β-D-thiogalactopyranoside (IPTG). lac repressor encoded by lacI
   9356..9386    -  promoter       lac promoter: promoter for the E. coli lac operon
   9401..9422    -  protein_bind   CAP binding site: CAP binding activates transcription in the presence of cAMP. E. coli catabolite activator protein
   9435..9527    -  CDS            lacI (fragment): lac repressor; lacI; The lac repressor binds to the lac operator to inhibit transcription in E. coli. This inhibition can be relieved by adding lactose or isopropyl-β-D-thiogalactopyranoside (IPTG).
   9529..9653    -  rep_origin     RSF ori (fragment): Plasmids containing the RSF 1030 origin of replication can be propagated in E. coli cells that contain additional plasmids with compatible origins.
   9661..9685    +  misc_feature   RB T-DNA repeat: right border repeat from nopaline C58 T-DNA
   9836..10271   -  rep_origin     pSa ori: origin of replication from bacterial plasmid pSa
  10276..10377   -  CDS            TRA2_ECOLX (fragment): Protein predicted: Swiss-Prot protein existence level 4. Required for transposition of transposon Tn903. From Escherichia coli.
  10562..11377   +  CDS            KanR: aminoglycoside phosphotransferase; aph(3')-Ia; confers resistance to kanamycin in bacteria or G418 (Geneticin®) in eukaryotes
>Addgene plasmid #175564 | pGreenII 0229/ProRUBY:GOXL2-Citrine:NOSt | addgene full sequence | sequence record 345628 | Addgene NGS Result
TTGAGATCCTTTTTTTCTGCGCGTAATCTGCTGCTTGCAAACAAAAAAACCACCGCTACCAGCGGTGGTT
TGTTTGCCGGATCAAGAGCTACCAACTCTTTTTCCGAAGGTAACTGGCTTCAGCAGAGCGCAGATACCAA
ATACTGTTCTTCTAGTGTAGCCGTAGTTAGGCCACCACTTCAAGAACTCTGTAGCACCGCCTACATACCT
CGCTCTGCTAATCCTGTTACCAGTGGCTGCTGCCAGTGGCGATAAGTCGTGTCTTACCGGGTTGGACTCA
AGACGATAGTTACCGGATAAGGCGCAGCGGTCGGGCTGAACGGGGGGTTCGTGCACACAGCCCAGCTTGG
AGCGAACGACCTACACCGAACTGAGATACCTACAGCGTGAGCTATGAGAAAGCGCCACGCTTCCCGAAGG
GAGAAAGGCGGACAGGTATCCGGTAAGCGGCAGGGTCGGAACAGGAGAGCGCACGAGGGAGCTTCCAGGG
GGAAACGCCTGGTATCTTTATAGTCCTGTCGGGTTTCGCCACCTCTGACTTGAGCGTCGATTTTTGTGAT
GCTCGTCAGGGGGGCGGAGCCTATGGAAAAACGCCAGCAACGCGGCCTTTTTACGGTTCCTGGCCTTTTG
CTGGCCTTTTGCTCACATGAGATCTTGGCAGGATATATTGTGGTGTAACGTTATCAGCTTGCATGCCGGT
CGATCTAGTAACATAGATGACACCGCGCGCGATAATTTATCCTAGTTTGCGCGCTATATTTTGTTTTCTA
TCGCGTATTAAATGTATAATTGCGGGACTCTAATCATAAAAACCCATCTCATAAATAACGTCATGCATTA
CATGTTAATTATTACATGCTTAACGTAATTCAACAGAAATTATATGATAATCATCGCAAGACCGGCAACA
GGATTCAATCTTAAGAAACTTTATTGCCAAATGTTTGAACGATCTGCTTGACTCTAGGGGTCATCAGATT
TCGGTGACGGGCAGGACCGGACGGGGCGGCACCGGCAGGCTGAAGTCCAGCTGCCAGAAACCCACGTCAT
GCCAGTTCCCGTGCTTGAAGCCGGCCGCCCGCAGCATGCCGCGGGGGGCATATCCGAGCGCCTCGTGCAT
GCGCACGCTCGGGTCGTTGGGCAGCCCGATGACAGCGACCACGCTCTTGAAGCCCTGTGCCTCCAGGGAC
TTCAGCAGGTGGGTGTAGAGCGTGGAGCCCAGTCCCGTCCGCTGGTGGCGGGGGGAGACGTACACGGTCG
ACTCGGCCGTCCAGTCGTAGGCGTTGCGTGCCTTCCAGGGACCCGCGTAGGCGATGCCGGCGACCTCGCC
GTCCACCTCGGCGACGAGCCAGGGATAGCGCTCCCGCAGACGGACGAGGTCGTCCGTCCACTCCTGCGGT
TCCTGCGGCTCGGTACGGAAGTTGACCGTGCTTGTCTCGATGTAGTGGTTGACGATGGTGCAGACCGCCG
GCATGTCCGCCTCGGTGGCACGGCGGATGTCGGCCGGGCGTCGTTCTGGGCTCATGGTAGATCCCCTCGA
TCGAGTTGAGAGTGAATATGAGACTCTAATTGGATACCGAGGGGAATTTATGGAACGTCAGTGGAGCATT
TTTGACAAGAAATATTTGCTAGCTGATAGTGACCTTAGGCGACTTTTGAACGCGCAATAATGGTTTCTGA
CGTATGTGCTTAGCTCATTAAACTCCAGAAACCCGCGGCTCAGTGGCTCCTTCAACGTTGCGGTTCTGTC
AGTTCCAAACGTAAAACGGCTTGTCCCGCGTCATCGGCGGGGGTCATAACGTGACTCCCTTAATTCTCCG
CTCATGATCGATAACATTAACGCTTACAATTTCCATTCGCCATTCAGGCTGCGCAACTGTTGGGAAGGGC
GATCGGTGCGGGCCTCTTCGCTATTACGCCAGCTGGCGAAAGGGGGATGTGCTGCAAGGCGATTAAGTTG
GGTAACGCCAGGGTTTTCCCAGTCACGACGTTGTAAAACGACGGCCAGTGAGCGCGCGTAATACGACTCA
CTATAGGGCGAATTGGGTACCGCTAACCCAATCTCAATCGAACCGGACCAAATTAGAATGAAATGGTTTT
AGTGAGTTACATGGTTCTTAATTTGACTGGATGAAATTAATTAAAGGCACTATATAGATGAAACTAAAAC
TACAAGAACATTGCTCTAACTTTTACACAACTTTAAAAAAAAAAAAAAAAAAAATCGTGGAATGTTGATT
CATTTGACCTTTATTCTGGATTGAAAGTGATGCAAAAATGACTTTATCTAATAAATAAAAAAAAGAAGAC
TTTATCTGATGTAGTGAAATTCTTGTATTTGTTGATGCAATGATGCTATGGATTGTTTTCAAATGTTTCA
ATTACGTATCAAATTATTTTATTTGTACCAACACATGCAAGTATGCAACCATGGCCTCGTCGTAAAGAAC
TTTGGGCAACATACAAATTTGGGCAAACATCTATAACACATTGGATTTTTTTGATCGATTTAATTTGATT
CTTGGAATTACTATTACCTTCTTCTTTTAAAAATTCAGTAAGATATGTGTTACCGTGTGAAAGTCTATAT
GTGTGGGAACGAAAGGTTTGAAGACGAGTAAGAAAGTAGAAGAGCACAATGCGAAACTTTATTGGTATAC
GTAACTGTTTATTGACGACATTTGTAGGAACAAAAATTGCAAGATAACACATTTTTTAGTGTTTGCTTTG
CTTGTTTATAGTAACCGGTAGGCAGTGGCGGAGGCAGAATAATTAGATACAGGGGTCACTCTTTTTGTAA
GCCAAATACCAAAAAAAAAAAATTAAGAAAAATGATAATATCCTCATAAATGATAATTTCAAAAAAAAAT
ATATATATGAGAAAGAAAAAAACTGTTCTAGTAAAGTAAACATTAAATCTAAAGTAATTTATACTGTGTT
AAACAATAATAATGAGATTAACTTAGTTTAATAGACTTATTTTTTTATTTATAAAATTAATTGGGTTAAT
TTGTTGTAGGTTTAATATTTTTTGTTAGACTATATTTGAATATATATTGATGGGGGTCAATAATATTTTG
GGAAAGGGTCAATTTATAAAAATTAACAAAACCTAAAGTAATTTTCTAAAATCCATAGGGGTCAATTGAC
CCCCATGATTATACACTCCCTCCGCCACTGCCGGTAGGGTTTGATGTCTTGGATTGTTAAGTTTTAAAGT
TTTGTCTCATGATCTATGTAAGTGCTTAAGCCGGCGCTAGCATAAATTGAACCTTTAATCAGAATGTAGT
AGTTGACCTGGATGGATGACACTTTTATGCGAGATGGGTCGAGCGACGCTAACCATTAGGCCCTCGATCG
GCAGTCGGCAGATATAACTTAGATACAGTGGATAGTGACATATCCTCTTAATAAATATGTTTTAAATGTT
AGATTAACTTATGACCTAAAGAAAAGAAGTTAGATTAACATTTTTTAGAAATTATTATTTCGGATAGGTT
TAATAAGCATAAGTCAGCGAAACTTATAAGGTATTTATTTACAATTATAAAATCAACAGCTTCCAAACAA
AATCTTTTTTCTTTTTGACTTCTTAAAACAAAATCTCATACTAACCGATTTAACATTATGTTTGTGAATA
ATATGGTAACGCGAATGATTAGCAACATAAAAAACAAAGAGTCAACTAACCGCATTCATGAATGGAATGG
AATGTCACGGTCAATCATTAGATTTGGTGTTACGGAATACATATTTATTAAATGTATATGAAGAAAAAAG
CATGGCCAATAATAATGTAAATAAATTGGCTCAACATGCGATGTATGTACATAATTTAGAGTGGAAAATG
AAAAGATATATACAATGTGTATTAATATAGATGTACGCAGTTGTATAAAATTGATGGACATGATTTAGGT
TTTTTTTTAAAAAATTGATGGACATTTTTCAAATATCAAAATGTTTAATTTATATTTTCTACATATAATT
GAAATTAAACAAAGGAGATATAAGTTCTACATAATTTTACTTTGTATCGTTGGAACAAACACGTACAGTA
GTATTATTTTATATATGTGCATGTATGTTTTGCGTTCCTTTAAAAATCAAATACATGGGAAGATAACATG
CAACGAACCAGATGATACAGCGCCTGATGAGAGGTCAAAAACGTAACGAGTTTGACTTGTATAATATTAA
TATGTAGTTGCATGTTTGATGTTGACACAGCATCGCCATCATTAATTCGTTCTCTGCAGTCTACCGAACT
AATTAATCTCAAATAATCGATGAGTACATATATGTTAAGTCCGTCGAGGCTAATGTATAATTCAATAATA
TAAATATGTTCATTCGAGGATATAGTTCATATTATTATATATCTGTTTAAAATTATTGACTCCAATCATC
CTATAAACTAAGAGGGTTGACACCGCAGCAAAGAAAAAAATAAAATATACCATAATTCATATATTTGCAC
AATCTGAATTATAATGGAAATTAAGTTTGCTCAAACAAAAAAAAAGGGTTGGCTCCATATACGAAATTGT
TAATTTGTAATTTTGTAGGACTTCTAATTAAAAAAATATATATCAATAAATGATTATTTTATATATGTCA
ATTATATCTGATCATTAATTAATTAATTGTTTCGAAAATAATTAATTAATTTTGAAATTTAAATTAAAGC
AATATTAAATGTAAAAATTTTAAATTATATTAAACTAGAAATTTATTGTGAGCATTTTTGTGTATAGATC
AAGATATGATGAATCTTGTGGGATTTTTTTTATTCTATAACAGGTGTTGTTTCATATGCTACGCATTTTT
ATATATTTAACCAAACATAATGACAAGTTGACAACGACTAGTATTTCTTCCCATTTAGATGATAAGATTA
GTCCAAATACTCCAAACCGTCTGTTGGATTAAGAATGACCGGAATACGATTACTCCAAAACGCATATGGG
TTTACTGGTCGAGAATATACCTTTGGATTAAGATCATGTAGAGTTATTTCATTACGATTTTGATTTCTTT
TGGTTATTGTGAATATGTTTTTTACTTTCTTTTTTCTGTTAGAGATCATTTGTGAATATGTTAAGTGGTA
AGTGTACAATTTTTCATATTTTGAATCGAGTATCATAAATATCATTGTACACATACCAGTTTATTTATTT
CGTCCTGATATTAACAAGTAACAACGTCAATTTTGAGATCAATTATTTGAAAATATAGAAAACTGAAAGT
ATTAACCAATTTAGTTTGATTCTAATTAGAGTCATCGTATTGTGCTAGTAATCGGTGACGGGAACCACAT
AAAACGACAGTTTATCAACATAAAAAAAAATCACAAACACATAGAAGACTCTAGTTTTGTTATAAACTTG
TGCTAAATAATTAACACGATACATAATACTCTTCATTATTATATATACTTTTCATGTATAATAATGCATG
GACATTACACAAATGGAATGAATAGTACAATTGTATGTGCATGAATGTTTTTCTAAAAACTGACATCCGT
TTGTATGCTATTTTATCCTTGTTTGTTATTTAATAGTAGAAAACTTGCGAGGACCAAAATAATTAGCATG
CAAAGAACCAGAAGAAATCGTGAGAACTAAAACGTAAAGAACTCTTGTGACTTGTATAATATATAGTTTG
TATGCATGTTTGATGTTGACACAACATATCTCCATCATTAATTCGTCCCTTGCAGTCTCTCAAACTTATT
AATCTCAAATAATCGATGTTTATAGATTAAGTCCCTCGAGACTAATAATGTAAATCCAATGATACAATGT
GGTTCCTTCGACGACGAATCATATTCTGATTTCTGTATATCTGTAATATAAAGTACGATTATTATTATAT
TTGAATACAATCATACTTAATAAAATATTGTGTCATATATATTTATCTCCATAAATGTTTCTCTTGACTG
AAATGTGAATACCCAAACATAAAAACATATACAGTAAATACTTTGTTCAATTCCCATTAAATTTCTCTTT
GAATCTAAAATCAGACATAGAAATACTGTTGTTTAGAGAAAGATTTTGAATATATAGAACATTAAATCGC
CGCAGAACTTTGTTGTTTAGAGAAAGATTTTAAATATGATAAGAACTCAACTAAAGAAAAAGAAAAAAAA
TTATGACGTCTCAATTTAGAGTTTTATTGGTTCTTTTGTACAGTTCTGTAATGTTAGGAATCGTTTTATA
CACAAAGGTAACTTAAATCTTTCAAACGTCTACGGTAGTGGACGGTCATTAAAATCAGAGTTAAGAAAAC
GAACAAACCAAATTTAATCATATCTTATACACTCGAGACCTTGATTATATATTACTCTTTTATATATTAA
CAGAACTAGAAATAAAAACTATACATTATTAGAATATCGTAACGTATACTAATATCCCATCGACCAGTAT
ATAAACGACACAAGTCACAGTACATTCTCATCACATACCACAAAATATCTCATAAAGATCAAATAAACAC
TAAACCTGAAAGCAAAAAAGGGCCCATGGCAGAACTTATTCCTTGGTACTACACTTCAGGGTCAGGGATC
GTACTTGTACTTCAAACCATTTTTCTCTTCTCGATCGTACGTGCTGATTTACCAGGCTCATGGGAACTCA
TTGTACAAGACGCCGGTATAGCTTCTATGCACACGGCGGTGACCCGGTTCAACACGGTCATCCTTCTAGA
CCGAACTAACATCGGACCGTCGAGAAAGGCTCTTGACCGTCACCGGTGCCGGAGAGACCCAAAAGACGCC
GCTTTGAAACGCGATTGTTACGCTCACTCGGTTCTGTTCGACCTTGGTACAAATCAGATCAGACCACTGA
TGATACAAACCGACACGTGGTGCTCGTCGGGCCAGTTTTTATCCGACGGATCGTTGCTACAAACGGGTGG
GGATAAAGACGGGTTTAAAAAGATACGTAAATTCGAACCCTGTGACCCGAACGAAACGTGCGATTGGGTG
GAGCTTCAAGATACCGAATTGATAACCGGACGCTGGTACGCTTCTAACCAGATATTACCGGATGGTTCGG
TTATCATCGTCGGTGGTAGAGGAACTAATACGGTTGAGTATTACCCTCCACGCGAAAACGGTGCCGTTCC
GTTTCAGTTTCTTGCTGACGTGGAAGACAAACAAATGGATAATCTCTATCCGTACGTTCATCTCCTCCCC
GACGACGACGGTGGCAATCTCTTCATCTTCGCCAACAGTCGCGCCGTTAAATACGATCACCGGATAAACG
CCGTCGTGAAAGAGTATCCACCGTTAGACGGTGGTCCGAGGAATTATCCGTCAGGTGGATCATCGGCGAT
GCTAGCTATCCAAGGAGATTTCACCACAGCGGAGATTCTAATCTGCGGCGGAGCACAATCCGGAGCCTTC
ACAGCGCGTGCAATTGATGCTCCGGCGCATGGAACCTGCGGACGAATCGTAGCTACCGCGGCGGATCCTG
TTTGGGTGACGGAGGAGATGCCGTTCGGGAGAATCATGGGAGATATGGTGAATTTACCGACGGGAGAGAT
TCTGATCATAAACGGAGCTCAAGCCGGAAGCCAAGGATTCGAAATGGGATCCGATCCGTGTTTATACCCG
CTTTTATACCGACCCGATCAACCAATTGGTTTACGATTCATGACGTTGAACCCAGGAACTGTACCGAGAA
TGTACCATTCCACGGCGAATCTTTTACCGGACGGTAGAATTCTTCTCGCCGGAAGCAATCCTCACTATTT
CTACAAATTCAACGCCGAATTCCCAACGGAGCTACGGATCGAAGCGTTTTCACCGGAGTATCTGTCACCG
GATCGAGCTAATCTCCGACCAGAGATCCAAGAAATCCCGCAGATCATACGGTACGGAGAGGTTTTCGACG
TGTTCGTGACCGTGCCGTTGCCGGTGGTGGGGATAATTCAGATGAATTGGGGAAGTGCGCCTTTTGCGAC
TCATTCGTTTTCTCAAGGTCAACGGCTCGTTAAGTTGACCGTTGCTCCGTCTGTGCCTGACGGAGTAGGT
CGTTATAGGATTCAGTGTACGGCTCCACCTAACGGCGCCGTTTCTCCGCCTGGGTATTATATGGCCTTCG
CTGTTAACCAGGGAGTTCCTAGCATTGCTCGATGGATACGAATAGTTTCTGGAAGCTTGATATCGAATTC
CTGCAGCCCGGGGGATCCACTAGTTCTAGAGCCTGGAGGTGGAGGTGGAGCTGTGAGCAAGGGCGAGGAG
CTGTTCACCGGGGTGGTGCCCATCCTGGTCGAGCTGGACGGCGACGTAAACGGCCACAAGTTCAGCGTGT
CCGGCGAGGGCGAGGGCGATGCCACCTACGGCAAGCTGACCCTGAAGTTCATCTGCACCACCGGCAAGCT
GCCCGTGCCCTGGCCCACCCTCGTGACCACCTTCGGCTACGGCCTGATGTGCTTCGCCCGCTACCCCGAC
CACATGAAGCAGCACGACTTCTTCAAGTCCGCCATGCCCGAAGGCTACGTCCAGGAGCGCACCATCTTCT
TCAAGGACGACGGCAACTACAAGACCCGCGCCGAGGTGAAGTTCGAGGGCGACACCCTGGTGAACCGCAT
CGAGCTGAAGGGCATCGACTTCAAGGAGGACGGCAACATCCTGGGGCACAAGCTGGAGTACAACTACAAC
AGCCACAACGTCTATATCATGGCCGACAAGCAGAAGAACGGCATCAAGGTGAACTTCAAGATCCGCCACA
ACATCGAGGACGGCAGCGTGCAGCTCGCCGACCACTACCAGCAGAACACCCCCATCGGCGACGGCCCCGT
GCTGCTGCCCGACAACCACTACCTGAGCTACCAGTCCGCCCTGAGCAAAGACCCCAACGAGAAGCGCGAT
CACATGGTCCTGCTGGAGTTCGTGACCGCCGCCGGGATCACTCTCGGCATGGACGAGCTGTACAAGGATC
CTGCTGGTGCTGCTGCGCCTCTAGCATAAGCGGCCGCGATCGTTCAAACATTTGGCAATAAAGTTTCTTA
AGATTGAATCCTGTTGCCGGTCTTGCGATGATTATCATATAATTTCTGTTGAATTACGTTAAGCATGTAA
TAATTAACATGTAATGCATGACGTTATTTATGAGATGGGTTTTTATGATTAGAGTCCCGCAATTATACAT
TTAATACGCGATAGAAAACAAAATATAGCGCGCAAACTAGGATAAATTATCGCGCGCGGTGTCATCTATG
TTACTAGATCGAGCTCCAGCTTTTGTTCCCTTTAGTGAGGGTTAATTGCGCGCTTGGCGTAATCATGGTC
ATAGCTGTTTCCTGTGTGAAATTGTTATCCGCTCACAATTCCACACAACATACGAGCCGGAAGCATAAAG
TGTAAAGCCTGGGGTGCCTAATGAGTGAGCTAACTCACATTAATTGCGTTGCGCTCACTGCCCGCTTTCC
AGTCGGGAAACCTGTCGTGCCAGCTGCATTAATGAATCGGCCAACGCGCGGGGAGAGGCGGTTTGCGTAT
TGGGCGCTCTTCCGCTTCCTCGCTCACTGACTCGCTGCGCTCGGTCGTTCGGCTGCGGCGAGCGGTATCA
GCTCACTCAAAGGCGGTAATACGGTTATCCACAGAATCAGGGGATAACGCAGGAAAGAACATGAAGGCCT
TGACAGGATATATTGGCGGGTAAACTAAGTCGCTGTATGTGTTTGTTTGAGATCTAATTCCGGGGATCGG
AAATCCAGAAGCCCGAGAGGTTGCCGCCTTTCGGGCTTTTTCTTTTTCAAAAAAAAAAATTTATAAAACG
ATCTGTTGCGGCCGGCCGCCGGGTTGTGGGCAAAGGCGCTCGACGGTGGGCAACCGCTTGCGGTTGTCCA
CGGGCGGAGCCGGTGCGCGTAGCGCATTGTCCACAAGCCAAGGGCGACCAATAATTGATATATATATTCA
TAATTGAAAAGCTAATTGAACATACTACTTGCTGTAACTACTTGCCGGAGCGAGGGGTGTTTGCAAGCTG
TTGATCTGAAAGGGCTATTAGCGTTCTCACGTGCCTTTTTGATTAGCGATTTCACGTGACCTTATTAGCG
ATTTCACGTACTCCGATTAGCGATTTCACGTACCCTGATTAGCGATTTCACGTGGATAGTTTTTGGAGCG
GGCCGGAAAGCCCCGTGAATCAAGGCTTTGCGGGGCATTAGCGGTTTCACGTGGATAACTACCCTCTATC
CACAGGCTTCCGGGGATAAAAAAGCCCGCTCGACGGCGGGCTGTTGGATGGGGATCGCCTGAATCGCCCC
ATCATCCAGCCAGAAAGTGAGGGAGCCACGGTTGATGAGAGCTTTGTTGTAGGTGGACCAGTTGGTGATT
TTGAACTTTTGCTTTGCCACGGAACGGTCTGCGTTGTCGGGAAGATGCGTGATCTGATCCTTCAACTCAG
CAAAAGTTCGATTTATTCAACAAAGCCACGTTGTGTCTCAAAATCTCTGATGTTACATTGCACAAGATAA
AAATATATCATCATGAACAATAAAACTGTCTGCTTACATAAACAGTAATACAAGGGGTGTTATGAGCCAT
ATTCAACGGGAAACGTCTTGCTCAAGGCCGCGATTAAATTCCAACATGGATGCTGATTTATATGGGTATA
AATGGGCTCGCGATAATGTCGGGCAATCAGGTGCGACAATCTACCGATTGTATGGGAAGCCCGATGCGCC
AGAGTTGTTTCTGAAACATGGCAAAGGTAGCGTTGCCAATGATGTTACAGATGAGATGGTCAGACTAAAC
TGGCTGACGGAATTTATGCCTCTTCCGACCATCAAGCATTTTATCCGTACTCCTGATGATGCATGGTTAC
TCACCACTGCGATCCCAGGGAAAACAGCATTCCAGGTATTAGAAGAATATCCTGATTCAGGTGAAAATAT
TGTTGATGCGCTGGCAGTGTTCCTGCGCCGGTTGCATTCGATTCCTGTTTGTAATTGTCCTTTTAACAGC
GATCGCGTATTTCGTCTCGCTCAGGCGCAATCACGAATGAATAACGGTTTGGTTGATGCGAGTGATTTTG
ATGACGAGCGTAATGGCTGGCCTGTTGAACAAGTCTGGAAAGAAATGCATAAACTTTTGCCATTCTCACC
GGATTCAGTCGTCACTCATGGTGATTTCTCACTTGATAACCTTATTTTTGACGAGGGGAAATTAATAGGT
TGTATTGATGTTGGACGAGTCGGAATCGCAGACCGATACCAGGATCTTGCCATCCTATGGAACTGCCTCG
GTGAGTTTTCTCCTTCATTACAGAAACGGCTTTTTCAAAAATATGGTATTGATAATCCTGATATGAATAA
ATTGCAGTTTCATTTGATGCTCGATGAGTTTTTCTAATCAGAATTGGTTAATTGGTTGTAACCATGACCA
AAATCCCTTAACGTGAGTTTTCGTTCCACTGAGCGTCAGACCCCGTAGAAAAGATCAAAGGATCTTC
